Addgene plasmid #214620: pGL4_10xUAS-CMVmin-BC0382-luc2
Purpose: barcoded assay, UAS sensor for split TEV assays
Depositing lab: Michael Wehr. Depositing organization: Systasy Bioscience GmbH. Publication: Protocol for identifying properties of ERBB receptor antagonists using the barcoded ERBBprofiler assay. Popovic L, Rossner MJ, Wehr MC. STAR Protoc. 2024 Apr 16;5(2):102987. doi: 10.1016/j.xpro.2024.102987. PubMed 38635397.
Backbone
  Vector backbone: pGL4
  Vector type: Mammalian Expression, Luciferase
Growth in bacteria
  Bacterial resistance: Ampicillin, 100 μg/mL
  Growth temperature: 37°C
  Growth strain: DH5alpha
  Copy number: High Copy
Gene/Insert
  Gene/Insert name: 10x clustered UAS element with barcode 0382
  Species: Synthetic
  Cloning method: Gateway Cloning
Terms and licenses: Academic/Nonprofit Terms; Industry Terms: Not Available to Industry
How to cite: pGL4_10xUAS-CMVmin-BC0382-luc2 was a gift from Michael Wehr (Addgene plasmid # 214620 ; http://n2t.net/addgene:214620 ; RRID:Addgene_214620)
