[The description below was written by a language model from this plasmid's Addgene catalogue record and pLannotate feature annotations shown in this document.]
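Description:
pGL4_10xUAS-CMVmin-BC0382-luc2 is a mammalian luciferase reporter plasmid of about 6.7 kb built on the pGL4 backbone. It serves as a Gal4-responsive "UAS sensor" in barcoded split-TEV assays. It is propagated in E. coli through a high-copy ColE1/pUC-type origin with ampicillin selection (AmpR). It also carries an SV40 enhancer/early promoter driving a hygromycin B phosphotransferase gene with a synthetic poly(A) signal, which would permit selection in mammalian cells. A synthetic poly(A) signal and an RNA polymerase II pause site lie upstream of the reporter region, an arrangement that reduces read-through transcription from the backbone and so lowers background.

The reporter cassette was assembled by Gateway cloning, and its modules are separated by attB1, attB4, attB3 and attB2 sites. The first module is the synthetic clustered UAS element, catalogued as ten Gal4-binding sites, although the automated annotation picks up only four fragments. Next comes a minimal CMV promoter, which has little activity unless a Gal4-fusion transactivator binds upstream. The segment between attB3 and attB2 is flanked by T3 and T7 phage promoter sequences and is presumably where barcode 0382 sits, though the barcode itself is not annotated. Placed there, upstream of the luciferase coding sequence, it would be transcribed along with the reporter.

Downstream is firefly luc2 fused to hCL1 and hPEST degradation sequences, followed by an SV40 poly(A) signal. The destabilised luciferase turns over quickly, so the signal tracks changes in transcription more closely. In split-TEV assays, a protein interaction or receptor activation event reconstitutes TEV protease, which releases a Gal4-based transcription factor that activates this sensor. The unique barcode allows many such assays to be pooled and read out together, as in the associated ERBB receptor antagonist profiling work.
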