Features (pLannotate 1.2.2; 25 found; start..end, strand, type, name):
     47..71      +  protein_bind   attB1: mutant version of attB; recombination site for the Gateway® BP reaction BP Clonase™
    101..119     +  protein_bind   5X UAS (fragment): five tandem copies of the "ScaI site" 17-mer CGGAGTACTGTCCTCCG, an upstream activating sequence (UAS) that efficiently binds yeast Gal4 (Webster et al., 1988; Pfeiffer et al., 2010) GAL4
    187..204     +  protein_bind   5X UAS (fragment): five tandem copies of the "ScaI site" 17-mer CGGAGTACTGTCCTCCG, an upstream activating sequence (UAS) that efficiently binds yeast Gal4 (Webster et al., 1988; Pfeiffer et al., 2010) GAL4
    235..253     +  protein_bind   5X UAS (fragment): five tandem copies of the "ScaI site" 17-mer CGGAGTACTGTCCTCCG, an upstream activating sequence (UAS) that efficiently binds yeast Gal4 (Webster et al., 1988; Pfeiffer et al., 2010) GAL4
    321..338     +  protein_bind   5X UAS (fragment): five tandem copies of the "ScaI site" 17-mer CGGAGTACTGTCCTCCG, an upstream activating sequence (UAS) that efficiently binds yeast Gal4 (Webster et al., 1988; Pfeiffer et al., 2010) GAL4
    358..378     -  protein_bind   attB4: mutant version of attB; core recombination site for the Gateway® BP reaction BP Clonase™
    394..431     +  promoter       minimal CMV promoter: human cytomegalovirus (CMV) immediate early promoter
    514..534     +  protein_bind   attB3: mutant version of attB; core recombination site for the Gateway® BP reaction BP Clonase™
    561..579     +  promoter       T3 promoter: promoter for bacteriophage T3 RNA polymerase
    643..661     -  promoter       T7 promoter: promoter for bacteriophage T7 RNA polymerase
    688..708     -  protein_bind   attB2: mutant version of attB; core recombination site for the Gateway® BP reaction BP Clonase™
    773..2425    +  CDS            luciferase: firefly luciferase synthetic luc2 version of the luciferase gene
   2429..2476    +  CDS            hCL1: non-ORF yeast peptide conferring ubiquitin-dependent degradation human codon-optimized
   2483..2599    +  CDS            hPEST: PEST degradation sequence from mouse ornithine decarboxylase human codon-optimized
   2648..2769    -  polyA_signal   SV40 poly(A) signal: SV40 polyadenylation signal
   2795..2926    -  CDS            LT_SV40 (fragment): Experimental evidence at protein level: Swiss-Prot protein existence level 1. Isoform 17kT antigen targets host RBL2 for degradation and promotes cell proliferation. Transactivates host cyclin A promoter through its J domain. From Simian virus 40 (SV40).
   2963..3320    +  promoter       SV40 promoter: SV40 enhancer and early promoter
   3351..4388    +  CDS            HygR: hygromycin B phosphotransferase confers resistance to hygromycin
   4412..4460    +  polyA_signal   poly(A) signal: synthetic polyadenylation signal
   4476..4607    +  CDS            TcR (fragment): tetracycline efflux protein; tet; confers resistance to tetracycline
   4787..5375    -  rep_origin     ori: high-copy-number ColE1/pMB1/pBR322/pUC origin of replication
   5575..6435    -  CDS            AmpR: β-lactamase confers resistance to ampicillin, carbenicillin, and related antibiotics
   6436..6477    -  promoter       AmpR promoter (fragment): bla
   6540..6588    +  polyA_signal   poly(A) signal: synthetic polyadenylation signal
   6602..6693    +  misc_feature   pause site: RNA polymerase II transcriptional pause signal from the human α2 globin gene
>Addgene plasmid #214620 | pGL4_10xUAS-CMVmin-BC0382-luc2 | addgene full sequence | sequence record 426598 | Addgene NGS Result
GGCCTAACTGGCCGGTACCTGAGCTCGCTAGCCTCGAGGATATCAAACAAGTTTGTACAAAAAAGCAGGC
TCCCTAACTGGCCGGTACCGAGTTTCTAGACGGAGTACTGTCCTCCGAGCGGAGTACTGTCCTCCGACTC
GAGCGGAGTACTGTCCTCCGATCGGAGTACTGTCCTCCGCGAATTCCGGAGTACTGTCCTCCGAAGACGC
TAGTGCCGGTACCGAGTTTCTAGACGGAGTACTGTCCTCCGAGCGGAGTACTGTCCTCCGACTCGAGCGG
AGTACTGTCCTCCGATCGGAGTACTGTCCTCCGCGAATTCCGGAGTACTGTCCTCCGAAGACGCTAGCGG
GGGGCTACAACTTTTCTATACAAAGTTGCGGTACCCGGGTCGAGTAGGCGTGTACGGTGGGAGGCCTATA
TAAGCAGAGCTCGTTTAGTGAACCGTCAGATCGCCTGGAGACGCCATCCACGCTGTTTTGACCTCCATAG
AAGACACCGGGACCGATCCAGCCCAACTTTGTATAATAAAGTTGAGCTAGTTGCTAAGTCTGCCGAGTAG
AATTAACCCTCACTAAAGGGTAGGTGACACTATTTACCTTTACATACATACATAGACCCTCAACATAATC
CTTTTCTACAAACCTATAGTGAGTCGTATTAGTAGACGCGAGTCAATGCATGTACGACAGCTTTCTTGTA
CAAAGTGGTTCGATATCAAGATCTGGCCTCGGCGGCCAAGCTTGGCAATCCGGTACTGTTGGTAAAGCCA
CCATGGAAGATGCCAAAAACATTAAGAAGGGCCCAGCGCCATTCTACCCACTCGAAGACGGGACCGCCGG
CGAGCAGCTGCACAAAGCCATGAAGCGCTACGCCCTGGTGCCCGGCACCATCGCCTTTACCGACGCACAT
ATCGAGGTGGACATTACCTACGCCGAGTACTTCGAGATGAGCGTTCGGCTGGCAGAAGCTATGAAGCGCT
ATGGGCTGAATACAAACCATCGGATCGTGGTGTGCAGCGAGAATAGCTTGCAGTTCTTCATGCCCGTGTT
GGGTGCCCTGTTCATCGGTGTGGCTGTGGCCCCAGCTAACGACATCTACAACGAGCGCGAGCTGCTGAAC
AGCATGGGCATCAGCCAGCCCACCGTCGTATTCGTGAGCAAGAAAGGGCTGCAAAAGATCCTCAACGTGC
AAAAGAAGCTACCGATCATACAAAAGATCATCATCATGGATAGCAAGACCGACTACCAGGGCTTCCAAAG
CATGTACACCTTCGTGACTTCCCATTTGCCACCCGGCTTCAACGAGTACGACTTCGTGCCCGAGAGCTTC
GACCGGGACAAAACCATCGCCCTGATCATGAACAGTAGTGGCAGTACCGGATTGCCCAAGGGCGTAGCCC
TACCGCACCGCACCGCTTGTGTCCGATTCAGTCATGCCCGCGACCCCATCTTCGGCAACCAGATCATCCC
CGACACCGCTATCCTCAGCGTGGTGCCATTTCACCACGGCTTCGGCATGTTCACCACGCTGGGCTACTTG
ATCTGCGGCTTTCGGGTCGTGCTCATGTACCGCTTCGAGGAGGAGCTATTCTTGCGCAGCTTGCAAGACT
ATAAGATTCAATCTGCCCTGCTGGTGCCCACACTATTTAGCTTCTTCGCTAAGAGCACTCTCATCGACAA
GTACGACCTAAGCAACTTGCACGAGATCGCCAGCGGCGGGGCGCCGCTCAGCAAGGAGGTAGGTGAGGCC
GTGGCCAAACGCTTCCACCTACCAGGCATCCGCCAGGGCTACGGCCTGACAGAAACAACCAGCGCCATTC
TGATCACCCCCGAAGGGGACGACAAGCCTGGCGCAGTAGGCAAGGTGGTGCCCTTCTTCGAGGCTAAGGT
GGTGGACTTGGACACCGGTAAGACACTGGGTGTGAACCAGCGCGGCGAGCTGTGCGTCCGTGGCCCCATG
ATCATGAGCGGCTACGTTAACAACCCCGAGGCTACAAACGCTCTCATCGACAAGGACGGCTGGCTGCACA
GCGGCGACATCGCCTACTGGGACGAGGACGAGCACTTCTTCATCGTGGACCGGCTGAAGAGCCTGATCAA
ATACAAGGGCTACCAGGTAGCCCCAGCCGAACTGGAGAGCATCCTGCTGCAACACCCCAACATCTTCGAC
GCCGGGGTCGCCGGCCTGCCCGACGACGATGCCGGCGAGCTGCCCGCCGCAGTCGTCGTGCTGGAACACG
GTAAAACCATGACCGAGAAGGAGATCGTGGACTATGTGGCCAGCCAGGTTACAACCGCCAAGAAGCTGCG
CGGTGGTGTTGTGTTCGTGGACGAGGTGCCTAAAGGACTGACCGGCAAGTTGGACGCCCGCAAGATCCGC
GAGATTCTCATTAAGGCCAAGAAGGGCGGCAAGATCGCCGTGTAATCTGCTTGCAAGAACTGGTTCAGTA
GCTTAAGCCACTTTGTGATCCACCTTAACAGCCACGGCTTCCCTCCCGAGGTGGAGGAGCAGGCCGCCGG
CACCCTGCCCATGAGCTGCGCCCAGGAGAGCGGCATGGATAGACACCCTGCTGCTTGCGCCAGCGCCAGG
ATCAACGTCTAACTGCAGTCTAGAGTCGGGGCGGCCGGCCGCTTCGAGCAGACATGATAAGATACATTGA
TGAGTTTGGACAAACCACAACTAGAATGCAGTGAAAAAAATGCTTTATTTGTGAAATTTGTGATGCTATT
GCTTTATTTGTAACCATTATAAGCTGCAATAAACAAGTTAACAACAACAATTGCATTCATTTTATGTTTC
AGGTTCAGGGGGAGGTGTGGGAGGTTTTTTAAAGCAAGTAAAACCTCTACAAATGTGGTAAAATCGATAA
GGATCCGTTTGCGTATTGGGCGCTCTTCCGCTGATCTGCGCAGCACCATGGCCTGAAATAACCTCTGAAA
GAGGAACTTGGTTAGCTACCTTCTGAGGCGGAAAGAACCAGCTGTGGAATGTGTGTCAGTTAGGGTGTGG
AAAGTCCCCAGGCTCCCCAGCAGGCAGAAGTATGCAAAGCATGCATCTCAATTAGTCAGCAACCAGGTGT
GGAAAGTCCCCAGGCTCCCCAGCAGGCAGAAGTATGCAAAGCATGCATCTCAATTAGTCAGCAACCATAG
TCCCGCCCCTAACTCCGCCCATCCCGCCCCTAACTCCGCCCAGTTCCGCCCATTCTCCGCCCCATGGCTG
ACTAATTTTTTTTATTTATGCAGAGGCCGAGGCCGCCTCTGCCTCTGAGCTATTCCAGAAGTAGTGAGGA
GGCTTTTTTGGAGGCCTAGGCTTTTGCAAAAAGCTCGATTCTTCTGACACTAGCGCCACCATGAAGAAGC
CCGAACTCACCGCTACCAGCGTTGAAAAATTTCTCATCGAGAAGTTCGACAGTGTGAGCGACCTGATGCA
GTTGTCGGAGGGCGAAGAGAGCCGAGCCTTCAGCTTCGATGTCGGCGGACGCGGCTATGTACTGCGGGTG
AATAGCTGCGCTGATGGCTTCTACAAAGACCGCTACGTGTACCGCCACTTCGCCAGCGCTGCACTACCCA
TCCCCGAAGTGTTGGACATCGGCGAGTTCAGCGAGAGCCTGACATACTGCATCAGTAGACGCGCCCAAGG
CGTTACTCTCCAAGACCTCCCCGAAACAGAGCTGCCTGCTGTGTTACAGCCTGTCGCCGAAGCTATGGAT
GCTATTGCCGCCGCCGACCTCAGTCAAACCAGCGGCTTCGGCCCATTCGGGCCCCAAGGCATCGGCCAGT
ACACAACCTGGCGGGATTTCATTTGCGCCATTGCTGATCCCCATGTCTACCACTGGCAGACCGTGATGGA
CGACACCGTGTCCGCCAGCGTAGCTCAAGCCCTGGACGAACTGATGCTGTGGGCCGAAGACTGTCCCGAG
GTGCGCCACCTCGTCCATGCCGACTTCGGCAGCAACAACGTCCTGACCGACAACGGCCGCATCACCGCCG
TAATCGACTGGTCCGAAGCTATGTTCGGGGACAGTCAGTACGAGGTGGCCAACATCTTCTTCTGGCGGCC
CTGGCTGGCTTGCATGGAGCAGCAGACTCGCTACTTCGAGCGCCGGCATCCCGAGCTGGCCGGCAGCCCT
CGTCTGCGAGCCTACATGCTGCGCATCGGCCTGGATCAGCTCTACCAGAGCCTCGTGGACGGCAACTTCG
ACGATGCTGCCTGGGCTCAAGGCCGCTGCGATGCCATCGTCCGCAGCGGGGCCGGCACCGTCGGTCGCAC
ACAAATCGCTCGCCGGAGCGCAGCCGTATGGACCGACGGCTGCGTCGAGGTGCTGGCCGACAGCGGCAAC
CGCCGGCCCAGTACACGACCGCGCGCTAAGGAGGTAGGTCGAGTTTAAACTCTAGAACCGGTCATGGCCG
CAATAAAATATCTTTATTTTCATTACATCTGTGTGTTGGTTTTTTGTGTGTTCGAACTAGATGCTGTCGA
CCGATGCCCTTGAGAGCCTTCAACCCAGTCAGCTCCTTCCGGTGGGCGCGGGGCATGACTATCGTCGCCG
CACTTATGACTGTCTTCTTTATCATGCAACTCGTAGGACAGGTGCCGGCAGCGCTCTTCCGCTTCCTCGC
TCACTGACTCGCTGCGCTCGGTCGTTCGGCTGCGGCGAGCGGTATCAGCTCACTCAAAGGCGGTAATACG
GTTATCCACAGAATCAGGGGATAACGCAGGAAAGAACATGTGAGCAAAAGGCCAGCAAAAGGCCAGGAAC
CGTAAAAAGGCCGCGTTGCTGGCGTTTTTCCATAGGCTCCGCCCCCCTGACGAGCATCACAAAAATCGAC
GCTCAAGTCAGAGGTGGCGAAACCCGACAGGACTATAAAGATACCAGGCGTTTCCCCCTGGAAGCTCCCT
CGTGCGCTCTCCTGTTCCGACCCTGCCGCTTACCGGATACCTGTCCGCCTTTCTCCCTTCGGGAAGCGTG
GCGCTTTCTCATAGCTCACGCTGTAGGTATCTCAGTTCGGTGTAGGTCGTTCGCTCCAAGCTGGGCTGTG
TGCACGAACCCCCCGTTCAGCCCGACCGCTGCGCCTTATCCGGTAACTATCGTCTTGAGTCCAACCCGGT
AAGACACGACTTATCGCCACTGGCAGCAGCCACTGGTAACAGGATTAGCAGAGCGAGGTATGTAGGCGGT
GCTACAGAGTTCTTGAAGTGGTGGCCTAACTACGGCTACACTAGAAGAACAGTATTTGGTATCTGCGCTC
TGCTGAAGCCAGTTACCTTCGGAAAAAGAGTTGGTAGCTCTTGATCCGGCAAACAAACCACCGCTGGTAG
CGGTGGTTTTTTTGTTTGCAAGCAGCAGATTACGCGCAGAAAAAAAGGATCTCAAGAAGATCCTTTGATC
TTTTCTACGGGGTCTGACGCTCAGTGGAACGAAAACTCACGTTAAGGGATTTTGGTCATGAGATTATCAA
AAAGGATCTTCACCTAGATCCTTTTAAATTAAAAATGAAGTTTTAAATCAATCTAAAGTATATATGAGTA
AACTTGGTCTGACAGCGGCCGCAAATGCTAAACCACTGCAGTGGTTACCAGTGCTTGATCAGTGAGGCAC
CGATCTCAGCGATCTGCCTATTTCGTTCGTCCATAGTGGCCTGACTCCCCGTCGTGTAGATCACTACGAT
TCGTGAGGGCTTACCATCAGGCCCCAGCGCAGCAATGATGCCGCGAGAGCCGCGTTCACCGGCCCCCGAT
TTGTCAGCAATGAACCAGCCAGCAGGGAGGGCCGAGCGAAGAAGTGGTCCTGCTACTTTGTCCGCCTCCA
TCCAGTCTATGAGCTGCTGTCGTGATGCTAGAGTAAGAAGTTCGCCAGTGAGTAGTTTCCGAAGAGTTGT
GGCCATTGCTACTGGCATCGTGGTATCACGCTCGTCGTTCGGTATGGCTTCGTTCAACTCTGGTTCCCAG
CGGTCAAGCCGGGTCACATGATCACCCATATTATGAAGAAATGCAGTCAGCTCCTTAGGGCCTCCGATCG
TTGTCAGAAGTAAGTTGGCCGCGGTGTTGTCGCTCATGGTAATGGCAGCACTACACAATTCTCTTACCGT
CATGCCATCCGTAAGATGCTTTTCCGTGACCGGCGAGTACTCAACCAAGTCGTTTTGTGAGTAGTGTATA
CGGCGACCAAGCTGCTCTTGCCCGGCGTCTATACGGGACAACACCGCGCCACATAGCAGTACTTTGAAAG
TGCTCATCATCGGGAATCGTTCTTCGGGGCGGAAAGACTCAAGGATCTTGCCGCTATTGAGATCCAGTTC
GATATAGCCCACTCTTGCACCCAGTTGATCTTCAGCATCTTTTACTTTCACCAGCGTTTCGGGGTGTGCA
AAAACAGGCAAGCAAAATGCCGCAAAGAAGGGAATGAGTGCGACACGAAAATGTTGGATGCTCATACTCG
TCCTTTTTCAATATTATTGAAGCATTTATCAGGGTTACTAGTACGTCTCTCAAGGATAAGTAAGTAATAT
TAAGGTACGGGAGGTATTGGACAGGCCGCAATAAAATATCTTTATTTTCATTACATCTGTGTGTTGGTTT
TTTGTGTGAATCGATAGTACTAACATACGCTCTCCATCAAAACAAAACGAAACAAAACAAACTAGCAAAA
TAGGCTGTCCCCAGTGCAAGTGCAGGTGCCAGAACATTTCTCT
